>Addgene plasmid #39301 | human EB1-GFP mutagenized Y44 Q46 both converted to A (JB140) | addgene partial sequence | sequence record 51253 | EGFP-N 5'-CGTCGCCGTCCAGCTCGACCAG-3'
GCTCCTCGCCCTTGCTCACCATGGTGGCGACCGGTGGATCCCGATACTCTTCTTGCTCCTCCTGTGGGCC
CCCTTCATCAGGTATCACAAAGCCTTCATCTGTGGCATACAGAATGTCTACAATCCTCTGCAATACAGGG
TCGTTTTCCCCCTCGTTCTCCTGGCAAATCAATTCAATGTTCCGTAGCTTTCCGAAGTAGAAATCCCTCT
CTTTCTCCAAGTCTTCAACAGTAAGTTTCAATACGTTGACCTGCTGCATCAACTCAGCTGCCTCGTCGTC
TCCGTTGCCCACACCAGGGTTCTTTCGCACCACACCAGGGCCAGCCTTAGGAGCCGCAGCGGTTCTCTGT
GTTGAGATGGGCCTCTGGGGAGCTGCACTGCTAGAAGTGAGAGGTTTCTTCGGTTTATTCAGAGCTGGAG
CAACAAGGGAAGGAGCCACTGCAGTTTCTTGACCTTGTCTAGCAGCCACAGGGTCATAGTCTTTTCCATC
ATAGTTTGCATCGAAAAACTTCTTGAACCACTGAACGAATTCAAAATTGTCCTGAAACTTTCCTTTTACT
AATTTGTCCACAGGAATTATTTTGTCAACACCCATTCTCTTAAAACCTGCTTGTAGTATTTTGAAGTTCT
GGATGTACTCGTGTTCTAGCTTAGCTTGGAATTTCACTTTCTTCAAGGCAATGGAGCCAGGGAACAGCAT
GTCCATAAACGCACAAGCCGCAGCCCCTGAGCACAACTGTTCGATCTTTGTCAGATTCAACTGCAGAGAC
TCATTGATCCAGGCCAGCATGTCATGTCGACTTAGGTTATCACTG
