[The description below was written by a language model from this plasmid's Addgene catalogue record.]
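Description:
Human EB1-GFP mutagenized Y44 Q46 both converted to A (JB140) is a mammalian expression plasmid built on the Clontech pEGFP-N1 backbone, with a recorded total size of about 5.5 kb (a roughly 4.7 kb backbone plus an 804 bp insert). It is propagated in E. coli under kanamycin selection. In mammalian cells it can be selected with G418 through the neomycin resistance marker. In pEGFP-N1-type vectors a single resistance cassette usually provides both selections. The copy number is listed as unknown, and no feature table was supplied, so the origins of replication and polyadenylation signals are not itemised in the record.

The payload is the human EB1 coding sequence (gene MAPRE1), cloned between the XhoI and BamHI sites of the polylinker, both of which remain intact. This places it upstream of the backbone's EGFP, producing EB1 with a C-terminal EGFP tag. Expression is driven by the CMV promoter, a strong constitutive promoter in most mammalian cell lines. The insert carries two alanine substitutions, Y44A and Q46A.

EB1 is a microtubule plus-end tracking protein, and EB1-GFP fusions are widely used to visualise growing microtubule ends in live cells. Residues 44 and 46 lie in the N-terminal part of the protein, which generally mediates microtubule binding. The record does not state the functional consequence of the double mutation or its intended purpose. A reasonable reading is that it serves as a point-mutant counterpart for comparison with wild-type EB1-GFP in localisation or microtubule dynamics experiments.
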