Addgene plasmid #39301: human EB1-GFP mutagenized Y44 Q46 both converted to A (JB140)
Depositing lab: Tim Mitchison & Jennifer Tirnauer. Depositing organization: Harvard Medical School.
Backbone
  Vector backbone: pEGFP-N1
  Backbone manufacturer: Clontech
  Backbone size w/o insert (bp): 4700
  Total vector size (bp): 5504
  Vector type: Mammalian Expression
  Selectable markers: Neomycin (select with G418)
Growth in bacteria
  Bacterial resistance: Kanamycin, 50 μg/mL
  Growth temperature: 37°C
  Growth strain: DH5alpha
  Copy number: Unknown
Gene/Insert
  Gene/Insert name: EB1 (alt name: MAPRE1)
  Species: H. sapiens (human)
  Insert size (bp): 804
  Mutation: Y44A and Q46A
  Entrez Gene: MAPRE1 (a.k.a. EB1)
  Promoter: CMV
  Tag / fusion protein: EGFP (C terminal on backbone)
  Cloning method: Restriction Enzyme; 5′ cloning site Xho1 (not destroyed); 3′ cloning site BamH1 (not destroyed)
  Sequencing primers: 5′ CMV-F; 3′ EGFP-N
Terms and licenses: Academic/Nonprofit Terms; Industry Terms: Not Available to Industry
How to cite: human EB1-GFP mutagenized Y44 Q46 both converted to A (JB140) was a gift from Tim Mitchison & Jennifer Tirnauer (Addgene plasmid # 39301 ; http://n2t.net/addgene:39301 ; RRID:Addgene_39301)
